Addgene plasmid #105934: AXL KD
Purpose: Mammalian expression of myc-his tagged AXL kinase dead (K558R) mutant
Depositing lab: Rosa Marina Melillo. Publication: Activation of TYRO3/AXL tyrosine kinase receptors in thyroid cancer. Avilla E, Guarino V, Visciano C, Liotti F, Svelto M, Krishnamoorthy G, Franco R, Melillo RM. Cancer Res. 2011 Mar 1;71(5):1792-804. doi: 10.1158/0008-5472.CAN-10-2186. Epub 2011 Feb 22. PubMed 21343401.
Backbone
  Vector backbone: pcDNA4/TO/myc/HIS
  Vector type: Mammalian Expression
Growth in bacteria
  Bacterial resistance: Ampicillin, 100 μg/mL
  Growth temperature: 37°C
  Growth strain: DH5alpha
  Copy number: Unknown
Gene/Insert
  Gene/Insert name: AXL
  Species: H. sapiens (human)
  Mutation: K558R, kinase dead
  GenBank ID: AAH32229.1
  Entrez Gene: AXL (a.k.a. ARK, AXL3, JTK11, Tyro7, UFO)
  Promoter: tet-inducible CMV
  Tag / fusion protein: myc (C terminal on backbone); His (C terminal on backbone)
  Cloning method: Unknown
  Sequencing primers: 5′ CMV-F
Terms and licenses: Academic/Nonprofit Terms; Industry Terms: Not Available to Industry
How to cite: AXL KD was a gift from Rosa Marina Melillo (Addgene plasmid # 105934 ; http://n2t.net/addgene:105934 ; RRID:Addgene_105934)
