[The description below was written by a language model from this plasmid's Addgene catalogue record and pLannotate feature annotations shown in this document.]
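Description:
AXL KD is a mammalian expression plasmid built on the pcDNA4/TO/myc/HIS backbone. It carries human AXL, a receptor tyrosine kinase also known as UFO, ARK or Tyro7, with a K558R substitution that the record describes as kinase dead. The sequenced record is 7,848 nt. In E. coli the plasmid replicates from a high-copy ColE1/pUC-type origin and is selected with ampicillin through the β-lactamase gene. An f1 origin is also present. For mammalian cells, a separate cassette places the Sh ble gene (resistance to Zeocin, bleomycin and phleomycin) under the SV40 early promoter, followed by an SV40 polyadenylation signal. An EM7 bacterial promoter sits upstream of the same gene, so the marker can also function in bacteria.

The AXL open reading frame is driven by the CMV immediate-early enhancer and promoter. Immediately downstream of the promoter, the annotation software detected short tet-operator-containing fragments, consistent with the "tet-inducible CMV" promoter listed in the catalogue. In this type of design, transcription is held off in cells that express the Tet repressor and is released by adding tetracycline or doxycycline. In cells that lack the repressor, the promoter behaves as a constitutive CMV promoter. A bovine growth hormone polyadenylation signal terminates the transcript. The catalogue states that myc and His tags are fused to the C terminus from the backbone. These tags are not annotated individually in the feature table, although there is unannotated sequence between the end of the AXL CDS and the poly(A) signal. The plasmid is intended for expressing a catalytically inactive AXL in mammalian cells, and the tags allow detection or purification of the protein. The associated publication concerns TYRO3/AXL receptor activation in thyroid cancer.
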