Features (pLannotate 1.2.2; 22 found; start..end, strand, type, name):
     24..76      -  misc_feature   bom (fragment): basis of mobility region from pBR322
    231..610     +  enhancer       CMV enhancer: human cytomegalovirus immediate early enhancer
    611..814     +  promoter       CMV promoter: human cytomegalovirus (CMV) immediate early promoter
    816..835     +  promoter       PLtetO-1 promoter (fragment): modified phage lambda PL promoter with tet operator sites (Lutz and Bujard, 1997)
    837..856     +  promoter       PLtetO-1 promoter (fragment): modified phage lambda PL promoter with tet operator sites (Lutz and Bujard, 1997)
    864..897     +  promoter       TRE3GV promoter (fragment): 3rd-generation Tet-responsive promoter that can be activated by binding of Tet-On® 3G, optimized for retroviral and lentiviral vectors
   1031..3712    +  CDS            AXL: UFO_HUMAN - Also known as UFO. Experimental evidence at protein level: Swiss-Prot protein existence level 1. (Microbial infection) Acts as a receptor for Ebolavirus, possibly through GAS6 binding to phosphatidyl-serine at the surface of virion envelope. From Homo sapiens (Human).
   3858..4082    +  polyA_signal   bGH poly(A) signal: bovine growth hormone polyadenylation signal
   4086..4107    +  promoter       SV40 promoter (fragment): SV40 enhancer and early promoter
   4128..4556    +  rep_origin     f1 ori (sequence partly withheld): f1 bacteriophage origin of replication; arrow indicates direction of (+) strand synthesis
   4570..4899    +  promoter       SV40 promoter: SV40 enhancer and early promoter
   4947..4994    +  promoter       EM7 promoter: synthetic bacterial promoter&nbsp
   5013..5387    +  CDS            BleoR: antibiotic-binding protein; Sh ble from Streptoalloteichus hindustanus; confers resistance to bleomycin, phleomycin, and Zeocin™
   5397..5522    +  CDS            ble (fragment): BLE_KLEPN - Experimental evidence at protein level: Swiss-Prot protein existence level 1. Binding protein with a strong affinity to the bleomycin family of antibiotics. Binds to CL990; an antimitotic-antibiotic compound. From Klebsiella pneumoniae.
   5517..5638    +  polyA_signal   SV40 poly(A) signal: SV40 polyadenylation signal
   5711..5727    -  protein_bind   lac operator: The lac repressor binds to the lac operator to inhibit transcription in E. coli. This inhibition can be relieved by adding lactose or isopropyl-β-D-thiogalactopyranoside (IPTG). lac repressor encoded by lacI
   5735..5765    -  promoter       lac promoter: promoter for the E. coli lac operon
   5780..5801    -  protein_bind   CAP binding site: CAP binding activates transcription in the presence of cAMP. E. coli catabolite activator protein
   5814..5906    -  CDS            lacI (fragment): lac repressor; lacI; The lac repressor binds to the lac operator to inhibit transcription in E. coli. This inhibition can be relieved by adding lactose or isopropyl-β-D-thiogalactopyranoside (IPTG).
   6089..6677    -  rep_origin     ori: high-copy-number ColE1/pMB1/pBR322/pUC origin of replication
   6848..7708    -  CDS            AmpR: β-lactamase; bla; confers resistance to ampicillin, carbenicillin, and related antibiotics
   7709..7813    -  promoter       AmpR promoter: bla
>Addgene plasmid #105934 | AXL KD | addgene full sequence | sequence record 204363 | Addgene NGS Result
GATCGGGAGATCTCCCGATCCCCTATGGTGCACTCTCAGTACAATCTGCTCTGATGCCGCATAGTTAAGC
CAGTATCTGCTCCCTGCTTGTGTGTTGGAGGTCGCTGAGTAGTGCGCGAGCAAAATTTAAGCTACAACAA
GGCAAGGCTTGACCGACAATTGCATGAAGAATCTGCTTAGGGTTAGGCGTTTTGCGCTGCTTCGCGATGT
ACGGGCCAGATATACGCGTTGACATTGATTATTGACTAGTTATTAATAGTAATCAATTACGGGGTCATTA
GTTCATAGCCCATATATGGAGTTCCGCGTTACATAACTTACGGTAAATGGCCCGCCTGGCTGACCGCCCA
ACGACCCCCGCCCATTGACGTCAATAATGACGTATGTTCCCATAGTAACGCCAATAGGGACTTTCCATTG
ACGTCAATGGGTGGAGTATTTACGGTAAACTGCCCACTTGGCAGTACATCAAGTGTATCATATGCCAAGT
ACGCCCCCTATTGACGTCAATGACGGTAAATGGCCCGCCTGGCATTATGCCCAGTACATGACCTTATGGG
ACTTTCCTACTTGGCAGTACATCTACGTATTAGTCATCGCTATTACCATGGTGATGCGGTTTTGGCAGTA
CATCAATGGGCGTGGATAGCGGTTTGACTCACGGGGATTTCCAAGTCTCCACCCCATTGACGTCAATGGG
AGTTTGTTTTGGCACCAAAATCAACGGGACTTTCCAAAATGTCGTAACAACTCCGCCCCATTGACGCAAA
TGGGCGGTAGGCGTGTACGGTGGGAGGTCTATATAAGCAGAGCTCTCCCTATCAGTGATAGAGATCTCCC
TATCAGTGATAGAGATCGTCGACGAGCTCGTTTAGTGAACCGTCAGATCGCCTGGAGACGCCATCCACGC
TGTTTTGACCTCCATAGAAGACACCGGGACCGATCCAGCCTCCGGACTCTAGCGTTTAAACTTAAGCTTG
GTACCGAGCTCGGATCCAGCCCAACAACTTCTGAGGAAAGTTTGGCACCCATGGCGTGGCGGTGCCCCAG
GATGGGCAGGGTCCCGCTGGCCTGGTGCTTGGCGCTGTGCGGCTGGGCGTGCATGGCCCCCAGGGGCACG
CAGGCTGAAGAAAGTCCCTTCGTGGGCAACCCAGGGAATATCACAGGTGCCCGGGGACTCACGGGCACCC
TTCGGTGTCAGCTCCAGGTTCAGGGAGAGCCCCCCGAGGTACATTGGCTTCGGGATGGACAGATCCTGGA
GCTCGCGGACAGCACCCAGACCCAGGTGCCCCTGGGTGAGGATGAACAGGATGACTGGATAGTGGTCAGC
CAGCTCAGAATCACCTCCCTGCAGCTTTCCGACACGGGACAGTACCAGTGTTTGGTGTTTCTGGGACATC
AGACCTTCGTGTCCCAGCCTGGCTATGTTGGGCTGGAGGGCTTGCCTTACTTCCTGGAGGAGCCCGAAGA
CAGGACTGTGGCCGCCAACACCCCCTTCAACCTGAGCTGCCAAGCTCAGGGACCCCCAGAGCCCGTGGAC
CTACTCTGGCTCCAGGATGCTGTCCCCCTGGCCACGGCTCCAGGTCACGGCCCCCAGCGCAGCCTGCATG
TTCCAGGGCTGAACAAGACATCCTCTTTCTCCTGCGAAGCCCATAACGCCAAGGGGGTCACCACATCCCG
CACAGCCACCATCACAGTGCTCCCCCAGCAGCCCCGTAACCTCCACCTGGTCTCCCGCCAACCCACGGAG
CTGGAGGTGGCTTGGACTCCAGGCCTGAGCGGCATCTACCCCCTGACCCACTGCACCCTGCAGGCTGTGC
TGTCAGACGATGGGATGGGCATCCAGGCGGGAGAACCAGACCCCCCAGAGGAGCCCCTCACCTCGCAAGC
ATCCGTGCCCCCCCATCAGCTTCGGCTAGGCAGCCTCCATCCTCACACCCCTTATCACATCCGCGTGGCA
TGCACCAGCAGCCAGGGCCCCTCATCCTGGACCCACTGGCTTCCTGTGGAGACGCCGGAGGGAGTGCCCC
TGGGCCCCCCTGAGAACATTAGTGCTACGCGGAATGGGAGCCAGGCCTTCGTGCATTGGCAAGAGCCCCG
GGCGCCCCTGCAGGGTACCCTGTTAGGGTACCGGCTGGCGTATCAAGGCCAGGACACCCCAGAGGTGCTA
ATGGACATAGGGCTAAGGCAAGAGGTGACCCTGGAGCTGCAGGGGGACGGGTCTGTGTCCAATCTGACAG
TGTGTGTGGCAGCCTACACTGCTGCTGGGGATGGACCCTGGAGCCTCCCAGTACCCCTGGAGGCCTGGCG
CCCAGGGCAAGCACAGCCAGTCCACCAGCTGGTGAAGGAACCTTCAACTCCTGCCTTCTCGTGGCCCTGG
TGGTATGTACTGCTAGGAGCAGTCGTGGCCGCTGCCTGTGTCCTCATCTTGGCTCTCTTCCTTGTCCACC
GGCGAAAGAAGGAGACCCGTTATGGAGAAGTGTTTGAACCAACAGTGGAAAGAGGTGAACTGGTAGTCAG
GTACCGCGTGCGCAAGTCCTACAGTCGTCGGACCACTGAAGCTACCTTGAACAGCTTGGGCATCAGTGAA
GAGCTGAAGGAGAAGCTGCGGGATGTGATGGTGGACCGGCACAAGGTGGCCCTGGGGAAGACTCTGGGAG
AGGGAGAGTTTGGAGCTGTGATGGAAGGCCAGCTCAACCAGGACGACTCCATCCTCAAGGTGGCTGTGAG
GACGATGAAGATTGCCATCTGCACGAGGTCAGAGCTGGAGGATTTCCTGAGTGAAGCGGTCTGCATGAAG
GAATTTGACCATCCCAACGTCATGAGGCTCATCGGTGTCTGTTTCCAGGGTTCTGAACGAGAGAGCTTCC
CAGCACCTGTGGTCATCTTACCTTTCATGAAACATGGAGACCTACACAGCTTCCTCCTCTATTCCCGGCT
CGGGGACCAGCCAGTGTACCTGCCCACTCAGATGCTAGTGAAGTTCATGGCAGACATCGCCAGTGGCATG
GAGTATCTGAGTACCAAGAGATTCATACACCGGGACCTGGCGGCCAGGAACTGCATGCTGAATGAGAACA
TGTCCGTGTGTGTGGCGGACTTCGGGCTCTCCAAGAAGATCTACAATGGGGACTACTACCGCCAGGGACG
TATCGCCAAGATGCCAGTCAAGTGGATTGCCATTGAGAGTCTAGCTGACCGTGTCTACACCAGCAAGAGC
GATGTGTGGTCCTTCGGGGTGACAATGTGGGAGATTGCCACAAGAGGCCAAACCCCATATCCGGGCGTGG
AGAACAGCGAGATTTATGACTATCTGCGCCGGGGAAATCGCCTGAAGCAGCCTGCGGACTGTCTGGATGG
ACTGTATGCCTTGATGTCGCGGTGCTGGGAGCTAAATCCCCAGGACCGGCCAAGTTTTACAGAGCTGCGG
GAAGATTTGGAGAACACACTGAAGGCCTTGCCTCCTGCCCAGGAGCCTGACGAAATCCTCTATGTCAACA
TGGATGAGGGTGGAGGTTATCCTGAACCCCCTGGAGCTGCAGGAGGAGCTGACCCCCCAACCCAGCCAGA
CCCTAAGGATTCCTGTAGCTGCCTCACTGCGGCTGAGGTCCATCCTGCTGGACGCTATGTCCTCTGCCCT
TCCACAACCCCTAGCCCCGCTCAGCCTGCTGATAGGGGCTCCCCAGCAGCCCCAGGGCAGGAGGATGGTG
CCGAATTCTGCAGATATCCAGCACAGTGGCGGCCGCTCGAGTCTAGAGGGCCCTTCGAACAAAAACTCAT
CTCAGAAGAGGATCTGAATATGCATACCGGTCATCATCACCATCACCATTGAGTTTAAACCCGCTGATCA
GCCTCGACTGTGCCTTCTAGTTGCCAGCCATCTGTTGTTTGCCCCTCCCCCGTGCCTTCCTTGACCCTGG
AAGGTGCCACTCCCACTGTCCTTTCCTAATAAAATGAGGAAATTGCATCGCATTGTCTGAGTAGGTGTCA
TTCTATTCTGGGGGGTGGGGTGGGGCAGGACAGCAAGGGGGAGGATTGGGAAGACAATAGCAGGCATGCT
GGGGATGCGGTGGGCTCTATGGCTTCTGAGGCGGAAAGAACCAGCTGGGGCTCTAGGGGGTATCCCC
[124 nt withheld, positions 4128-4251]
C
[91 nt withheld, positions 4253-4343]
A
[49 nt withheld, positions 4345-4393]
CCTTTGACGTTGGAGTCCACGTTCTTT
[37 nt withheld, positions 4421-4457]
ACCCTATCTCGGTCTATTCTTTTGATTTATAAGGGATTTTGCCGATTTCGGCCTATTGGTTAAAAAATGA
GCTGATTTAACAAAAATTTAACGCGAATTAATTCTGTGGAATGTGTGTCAGTTAGGGTGTGGAAAGTCCC
CAGGCTCCCCAGCAGGCAGAAGTATGCAAAGCATGCATCTCAATTAGTCAGCAACCAGGTGTGGAAAGTC
CCCAGGCTCCCCAGCAGGCAGAAGTATGCAAAGCATGCATCTCAATTAGTCAGCAACCATAGTCCCGCCC
CTAACTCCGCCCATCCCGCCCCTAACTCCGCCCAGTTCCGCCCATTCTCCGCCCCATGGCTGACTAATTT
TTTTTATTTATGCAGAGGCCGAGGCCGCCTCTGCCTCTGAGCTATTCCAGAAGTAGTGAGGAGGCTTTTT
TGGAGGCCTAGGCTTTTGCAAAAAGCTCCCGGGAGCTTGTATATCCATTTTCGGATCTGATCAGCACGTG
TTGACAATTAATCATCGGCATAGTATATCGGCATAGTATAATACGACAAGGTGAGGAACTAAACCATGGC
CAAGTTGACCAGTGCCGTTCCGGTGCTCACCGCGCGCGACGTCGCCGGAGCGGTCGAGTTCTGGACCGAC
CGGCTCGGGTTCTCCCGGGACTTCGTGGAGGACGACTTCGCCGGTGTGGTCCGGGACGACGTGACCCTGT
TCATCAGCGCGGTCCAGGACCAGGTGGTGCCGGACAACACCCTGGCCTGGGTGTGGGTGCGCGGCCTGGA
CGAGCTGTACGCCGAGTGGTCGGAGGTCGTGTCCACGAACTTCCGGGACGCCTCCGGGCCGGCCATGACC
GAGATCGGCGAGCAGCCGTGGGGGCGGGAGTTCGCCCTGCGCGACCCGGCCGGCAACTGCGTGCACTTCG
TGGCCGAGGAGCAGGACTGACACGTGCTACGAGATTTCGATTCCACCGCCGCCTTCTATGAAAGGTTGGG
CTTCGGAATCGTTTTCCGGGACGCCGGCTGGATGATCCTCCAGCGCGGGGATCTCATGCTGGAGTTCTTC
GCCCACCCCAACTTGTTTATTGCAGCTTATAATGGTTACAAATAAAGCAATAGCATCACAAATTTCACAA
ATAAAGCATTTTTTTCACTGCATTCTAGTTGTGGTTTGTCCAAACTCATCAATGTATCTTATCATGTCTG
TATACCGTCGACCTCTAGCTAGAGCTTGGCGTAATCATGGTCATAGCTGTTTCCTGTGTGAAATTGTTAT
CCGCTCACAATTCCACACAACATACGAGCCGGAAGCATAAAGTGTAAAGCCTGGGGTGCCTAATGAGTGA
GCTAACTCACATTAATTGCGTTGCGCTCACTGCCCGCTTTCCAGTCGGGAAACCTGTCGTGCCAGCTGCA
TTAATGAATCGGCCAACGCGCGGGGAGAGGCGGTTTGCGTATTGGGCGCTCTTCCGCTTCCTCGCTCACT
GACTCGCTGCGCTCGGTCGTTCGGCTGCGGCGAGCGGTATCAGCTCACTCAAAGGCGGTAATACGGTTAT
CCACAGAATCAGGGGATAACGCAGGAAAGAACATGTGAGCAAAAGGCCAGCAAAAGGCCAGGAACCGTAA
AAAGGCCGCGTTGCTGGCGTTTTTCCATAGGCTCCGCCCCCCTGACGAGCATCACAAAAATCGACGCTCA
AGTCAGAGGTGGCGAAACCCGACAGGACTATAAAGATACCAGGCGTTTCCCCCTGGAAGCTCCCTCGTGC
GCTCTCCTGTTCCGACCCTGCCGCTTACCGGATACCTGTCCGCCTTTCTCCCTTCGGGAAGCGTGGCGCT
TTCTCATAGCTCACGCTGTAGGTATCTCAGTTCGGTGTAGGTCGTTCGCTCCAAGCTGGGCTGTGTGCAC
GAACCCCCCGTTCAGCCCGACCGCTGCGCCTTATCCGGTAACTATCGTCTTGAGTCCAACCCGGTAAGAC
ACGACTTATCGCCACTGGCAGCAGCCACTGGTAACAGGATTAGCAGAGCGAGGTATGTAGGCGGTGCTAC
AGAGTTCTTGAAGTGGTGGCCTAACTACGGCTACACTAGAAGAACAGTATTTGGTATCTGCGCTCTGCTG
AAGCCAGTTACCTTCGGAAAAAGAGTTGGTAGCTCTTGATCCGGCAAACAAACCACCGCTGGTAGCGGTG
GTTTTTTTGTTTGCAAGCAGCAGATTACGCGCAGAAAAAAAGGATCTCAAGAAGATCCTTTGATCTTTTC
TACGGGGTCTGACGCTCAGTGGAACGAAAACTCACGTTAAGGGATTTTGGTCATGAGATTATCAAAAAGG
ATCTTCACCTAGATCCTTTTAAATTAAAAATGAAGTTTTAAATCAATCTAAAGTATATATGAGTAAACTT
GGTCTGACAGTTACCAATGCTTAATCAGTGAGGCACCTATCTCAGCGATCTGTCTATTTCGTTCATCCAT
AGTTGCCTGACTCCCCGTCGTGTAGATAACTACGATACGGGAGGGCTTACCATCTGGCCCCAGTGCTGCA
ATGATACCGCGAGACCCACGCTCACCGGCTCCAGATTTATCAGCAATAAACCAGCCAGCCGGAAGGGCCG
AGCGCAGAAGTGGTCCTGCAACTTTATCCGCCTCCATCCAGTCTATTAATTGTTGCCGGGAAGCTAGAGT
AAGTAGTTCGCCAGTTAATAGTTTGCGCAACGTTGTTGCCATTGCTACAGGCATCGTGGTGTCACGCTCG
TCGTTTGGTATGGCTTCATTCAGCTCCGGTTCCCAACGATCAAGGCGAGTTACATGATCCCCCATGTTGT
GCAAAAAAGCGGTTAGCTCCTTCGGTCCTCCGATCGTTGTCAGAAGTAAGTTGGCCGCAGTGTTATCACT
CATGGTTATGGCAGCACTGCATAATTCTCTTACTGTCATGCCATCCGTAAGATGCTTTTCTGTGACTGGT
GAGTACTCAACCAAGTCATTCTGAGAATAGTGTATGCGGCGACCGAGTTGCTCTTGCCCGGCGTCAATAC
GGGATAATACCGCGCCACATAGCAGAACTTTAAAAGTGCTCATCATTGGAAAACGTTCTTCGGGGCGAAA
ACTCTCAAGGATCTTACCGCTGTTGAGATCCAGTTCGATGTAACCCACTCGTGCACCCAACTGATCTTCA
GCATCTTTTACTTTCACCAGCGTTTCTGGGTGAGCAAAAACAGGAAGGCAAAATGCCGCAAAAAAGGGAA
TAAGGGCGACACGGAAATGTTGAATACTCATACTCTTCCTTTTTCAATATTATTGAAGCATTTATCAGGG
TTATTGTCTCATGAGCGGATACATATTTGAATGTATTTAGAAAAATAAACAAATAGGGGTTCCGCGCACA
TTTCCCCGAAAAGTGCCACCTGACGTCGACG
